LOCUS       pICE-EGFP-FLAG-PSMD2 8470 bp DNA circular 15-NOV-2016
SOURCE
  ORGANISM
COMMENT     Created by Sébastien Britton
FEATURES             Location/Qualifiers
     misc_feature    5700..5723
                     /vntifkey="21"
                     /label=FLAG
     misc_feature    1125..1727
                     /vntifkey="21"
                     /label=PuroR
     rep_origin      complement(2371..3041)
                     /invitrogen="2540000"
                     /vntifkey="33"
                     /label=pUC\origin
     promoter        complement(4047..4145)
                     /invitrogen="2330000"
                     /vntifkey="30"
                     /label=bla\promoter
     CDS             complement(3186..4046)
                     /invitrogen="1020000"
                     /vntifkey="4"
                     /label=Amp(R)
     misc_feature    4222..4946
                     /vntifkey="21"
                     /label=CMVTET
     misc_feature    4808..4847
                     /vntifkey="21"
                     /label=TetO
     polyA_site      35..259
                     /invitrogen="1870000"
                     /vntifkey="26"
                     /label=BGH\pA
     rep_origin      305..733
                     /invitrogen="2500000"
                     /vntifkey="33"
                     /label=f1\origin
     promoter        738..1107
                     /invitrogen="2290000"
                     /vntifkey="29"
                     /label=SV40\early\promoter
     polyA_signal    1857..1987
                     /invitrogen="1840000"
                     /vntifkey="25"
                     /label=SV40\pA
     misc_feature    4968..5693
                     /vntifkey="21"
                     /label=GFP
     gene            4968..5684
                     /gene="EGFP"
                     /vntifkey="60"
     misc_feature    5730..8456
                     /vntifkey="21"
                     /label=PSMD2
BASE COUNT  1971 a 2270 c 2277 g 1952 t
ORIGIN
        1 ctgcagtcta gataaacccg ctgatcagcc tcgactgtgc cttctagttg ccagccatct
       61 gttgtttgcc cctcccccgt gccttccttg accctggaag gtgccactcc cactgtcctt
      121 tcctaataaa atgaggaaat tgcatcgcat tgtctgagta ggtgtcattc tattctgggg
      181 ggtggggtgg ggcaggacag caagggggag gattgggaag acaatagcag gcatgctggg
      241 gatgcggtgg gctctatggc ttctgaggcg gaaagaacca gctggggctc tagggggtat
      301 ccccnnnnnn nnnnnnnnnn nnnnnnnnnn nnnnnnnnnn nnnnnnnnnn nnnnnnnnnn
      361 nnnnnnnnnn nnnnnnnnnn nnnnnnnnnn nnnnnnnnnn nnnnnnnnnn nnnnnnnnnn
      421 nnnnnnnncn nnnnnnnnnn nnnnnnnnnn nnnnnnnnnn nnnnnnnnnn nnnnnnnnnn
      481 nnnnnnnnnn nnnnnnnnnn nnnnnnnnnn nnnnnnnnnn annnnnnnnn nnnnnnnnnn
      541 nnnnnnnnnn nnnnnnnnnn nnnnnnnnnn cctttgacgt tggagtccac gttctttnnn
      601 nnnnnnnnnn nnnnnnnnnn nnnnnnnnnn nnnnacccta tctcggtcta ttcttttgat
      661 ttataaggga ttttgccgat ttcggcctat tggttaaaaa atgagctgat ttaacaaaaa
      721 tttaacgcga attaattctg tggaatgtgt gtcagttagg gtgtggaaag tccccaggct
      781 ccccagcagg cagaagtatg caaagcatgc atctcaatta gtcagcaacc aggtgtggaa
      841 agtccccagg ctccccagca ggcagaagta tgcaaagcat gcatctcaat tagtcagcaa
      901 ccatagtccc gcccctaact ccgcccatcc cgcccctaac tccgcccagt tccgcccatt
      961 ctccgcccca tggctgacta atttttttta tttatgcaga ggccgaggcc gcctctgcct
     1021 ctgagctatt ccagaagtag tgaggaggct tttttggagg cctaggcttt tgcaaaaagc
     1081 tcccgggagc ttgtatatcc attttcggat ctgatcagca cgtgaccatg accgagtaca
     1141 agcccacggt gcgcctcgcc acccgcgacg acgtccccag ggccgtacgc accctcgccg
     1201 ccgcgttcgc cgactacccc gccacgcgcc acaccgtcga tccggaccgc cacatcgagc
     1261 gggtcaccga gctgcaagaa ctcttcctca cgcgcgtcgg gctcgacatc ggcaaggtgt
     1321 gggtcgcgga cgacggcgcc gcggtggcgg tctggaccac gccggagagc gtcgaagcgg
     1381 gggcggtgtt cgccgagatc ggcccgcgca tggccgagtt gagcggttcc cggctggccg
     1441 cgcagcaaca gatggaaggc ctcctggcgc cgcaccggcc caaggagccc gcgtggttcc
     1501 tggccaccgt cggcgtctcg cccgaccacc agggcaaggg tctgggcagc gccgtcgtgc
     1561 tccccggagt ggaggcggcc gagcgcgccg gggtgcccgc cttcctggag acctccgcgc
     1621 cccgcaacct ccccttctac gagcggctcg gcttcaccgt caccgccgac gtcgaggtgc
     1681 ccgaaggacc gcgcacctgg tgcatgaccc gcaagcccgg tgcctgacac gtgctacgag
     1741 atttcgattc caccgccgcc ttctatgaaa ggttgggctt cggaatcgtt ttccgggacg
     1801 ccggctggat gatcctccag cgcggggatc tcatgctgga gttcttcgcc caccccaact
     1861 tgtttattgc agcttataat ggttacaaat aaagcaatag catcacaaat ttcacaaata
     1921 aagcattttt ttcactgcat tctagttgtg gtttgtccaa actcatcaat gtatcttatc
     1981 atgtctggct agccgtcgac ctctagctag agcttggcgt aatcatggtc atagctgttt
     2041 cctgtgtgaa attgttatcc gctcacaatt ccacacaaca tacgagccgg aagcataaag
     2101 tgtaaagcct ggggtgccta atgagtgagc taactcacat taattgcgtt gcgctcactg
     2161 cccgctttcc agtcgggaaa cctgtcgtgc cagctgcatt aatgaatcgg ccaacgcgcg
     2221 gggagaggcg gtttgcgtat tgggcgctct tccgcttcct cgctcactga ctcgctgcgc
     2281 tcggtcgttc ggctgcggcg agcggtatca gctcactcaa aggcggtaat acggttatcc
     2341 acagaatcag gggataacgc aggaaagaac atgtgagcaa aaggccagca aaaggccagg
     2401 aaccgtaaaa aggccgcgtt gctggcgttt ttccataggc tccgcccccc tgacgagcat
     2461 cacaaaaatc gacgctcaag tcagaggtgg cgaaacccga caggactata aagataccag
     2521 gcgtttcccc ctggaagctc cctcgtgcgc tctcctgttc cgaccctgcc gcttaccgga
     2581 tacctgtccg cctttctccc ttcgggaagc gtggcgcttt ctcatagctc acgctgtagg
     2641 tatctcagtt cggtgtaggt cgttcgctcc aagctgggct gtgtgcacga accccccgtt
     2701 cagcccgacc gctgcgcctt atccggtaac tatcgtcttg agtccaaccc ggtaagacac
     2761 gacttatcgc cactggcagc agccactggt aacaggatta gcagagcgag gtatgtaggc
     2821 ggtgctacag agttcttgaa gtggtggcct aactacggct acactagaag aacagtattt
     2881 ggtatctgcg ctctgctgaa gccagttacc ttcggaaaaa gagttggtag ctcttgatcc
     2941 ggcaaacaaa ccaccgctgg tagcggtttt tttgtttgca agcagcagat tacgcgcaga
     3001 aaaaaaggat ctcaagaaga tcctttgatc ttttctacgg ggtctgacgc tcagtggaac
     3061 gaaaactcac gttaagggat tttggtcatg agattatcaa aaaggatctt cacctagatc
     3121 cttttaaatt aaaaatgaag ttttaaatca atctaaagta tatatgagta aacttggtct
     3181 gacagttacc aatgcttaat cagtgaggca cctatctcag cgatctgtct atttcgttca
     3241 tccatagttg cctgactccc cgtcgtgtag ataactacga tacgggaggg cttaccatct
     3301 ggccccagtg ctgcaatgat accgcgagac ccacgctcac cggctccaga tttatcagca
     3361 ataaaccagc cagccggaag ggccgagcgc agaagtggtc ctgcaacttt atccgcctcc
     3421 atccagtcta ttaattgttg ccgggaagct agagtaagta gttcgccagt taatagtttg
     3481 cgcaacgttg ttgccattgc tacaggcatc gtggtgtcac gctcgtcgtt tggtatggct
     3541 tcattcagct ccggttccca acgatcaagg cgagttacat gatcccccat gttgtgcaaa
     3601 aaagcggtta gctccttcgg tcctccgatc gttgtcagaa gtaagttggc cgcagtgtta
     3661 tcactcatgg ttatggcagc actgcataat tctcttactg tcatgccatc cgtaagatgc
     3721 ttttctgtga ctggtgagta ctcaaccaag tcattctgag aatagtgtat gcggcgaccg
     3781 agttgctctt gcccggcgtc aatacgggat aataccgcgc cacatagcag aactttaaaa
     3841 gtgctcatca ttggaaaacg ttcttcgggg cgaaaactct caaggatctt accgctgttg
     3901 agatccagtt cgatgtaacc cactcgtgca cccaactgat cttcagcatc ttttactttc
     3961 accagcgttt ctgggtgagc aaaaacagga aggcaaaatg ccgcaaaaaa gggaataagg
     4021 gcgacacgga aatgttgaat actcatactc ttcctttttc aatattattg aagcatttat
     4081 cagggttatt gtctcatgag cggatacata tttgaatgta tttagaaaaa taaacaaata
     4141 ggggttccgc gcacatttcc ccgaaaagtg ccacctgacg tcgacggatc gggagatcct
     4201 gtacgggcca gatatccgcg ttgacattga ttattgacta gttattaata gtaatcaatt
     4261 acggggtcat tagttcatag cccatatatg gagttccgcg ttacataact tacggtaaat
     4321 ggcccgcctg gctgaccgcc caacgacccc cgcccattga cgtcaataat gacgtatgtt
     4381 cccatagtaa cgccaatagg gactttccat tgacgtcaat gggtggagta tttacggtaa
     4441 actgcccact tggcagtaca tcaagtgtat catatgccaa gtacgccccc tattgacgtc
     4501 aatgacggta aatggcccgc ctggcattat gcccagtaca tgaccttatg ggactttcct
     4561 acttggcagt acatctacgt attagtcatc gctattacca tggtgatgcg gttttggcag
     4621 tacatcaatg ggcgtggata gcggtttgac tcacggggat ttccaagtct ccaccccatt
     4681 gacgtcaatg ggagtttgtt ttggcaccaa aatcaacggg actttccaaa atgtcgtaac
     4741 aactccgccc cattgacgca aatgggcggt aggcgtgtac ggtgggaggt ctatataagc
     4801 agagctctcc ctatcagtga tagagatctc cctatcagtg atagagatcg tcgacgagct
     4861 cgtttagtga accgtcagat cgcctggaga cgccatccac gctgttttga cctccataga
     4921 agacaccggg accgatccag cctccggcaa gcttaccggt cgccaccatg gtgagcaagg
     4981 gcgaggagct gttcaccggg gtggtgccca tcctggtcga gctggacggc gacgtaaacg
     5041 gccacaagtt cagcgtgtcc ggcgagggcg agggcgatgc cacctacggc aagctgaccc
     5101 tgaagttcat ctgcaccacc ggcaagctgc ccgtgccctg gcccaccctc gtgaccaccc
     5161 tgacctacgg cgtgcagtgc ttcagccgct accccgacca catgaagcag cacgacttct
     5221 tcaagtccgc catgcccgaa ggctacgtcc aggagcgcac catcttcttc aaggacgacg
     5281 gcaactacaa gacccgcgcc gaggtgaagt tcgagggcga caccctggtg aaccgcatcg
     5341 agctgaaggg catcgacttc aaggaggacg gcaacatcct ggggcacaag ctggagtaca
     5401 actacaacag ccacaacgtc tatatcatgg ccgacaagca gaagaacggc atcaaggtga
     5461 acttcaagat ccgccacaac atcgaggacg gcagcgtgca gctcgccgac cactaccagc
     5521 agaacacccc catcggcgac ggccccgtgc tgctgcccga caaccactac ctgagcaccc
     5581 agtccgccct gagcaaagac cccaacgaga agcgcgatca catggtcctg ctggagttcg
     5641 tgaccgccgc cgggatcact ctcggcatgg acgagctgta caagtccgga ctcagatctg
     5701 attacaagga tgacgacgat aagctcgagn nnnnnnnnnn nnnnnnnnnn nnnnnnnnnn
     5761 nnnnnnnnnn nnnnnnnnnn nnnnnnnnnn nnnnnnnnnn nnnnnnnnnn nnnnnnnnnn
     5821 nnnnnnnnnn nnnnnnnnnn nnnnnnnnnn nnnnnnnnnn nnnnnnnnnn nnnnnnnnnn
     5881 nnnnnnnnnn nnnnnnnnnn nnnnnnnnnn nnnnnnnnnn nnnnnnnnnn nnnnnnnnnn
     5941 nnnnnnnnnn nnnnnnnnnn nnnnnnnnnn nnnnnnnnnn nnnnnnnnnn nnnnnnnnnn
     6001 nnnnnnnnnn nnnnnnnnnn nnnnnnnnnn nnnnnnnnnn nnnnnnnnnn nnnnnnnnnn
     6061 nnnnnnnnnn nnnnnnnnnn nnnnnnnnnn nnnnnnnnnn nnnnnnnnnn nnnnnnnnnn
     6121 nnnnnnnnnn nnnnnnnnnn nnnnnnnnnn nnnnnnnnnn nnnnnnnnnn nnnnnnnnnn
     6181 nnnnnnnnnn nnnnnnnnnn nnnnnnnnnn nnnnnnnnnn nnnnnnnnnn nnnnnnnnnn
     6241 nnnnnnnnnn nnnnnnnnnn nnnnnnnnnn nnnnnnnnnn nnnnnnnnnn nnnnnnnnnn
     6301 nnnnnnnnnn nnnnnnnnnn nnnnnnnnnn nnnnnnnnnn nnnnnnnnnn nnnnnnnnnn
     6361 nnnnnnnnnn nnnnnnnnnn nnnnnnnnnn nnnnnnnnnn nnnnnnnnnn nnnnnnnnnn
     6421 nnnnnnnnnn nnnnnnnnnn nnnnnnnnnn nnnnnnnnnn nnnnnnnnnn nnnnnnnnnn
     6481 nnnnnnnnnn nnnnnnnnnn nnnnnnnnnn nnnnnnnnnn nnnnnnnnnn nnnnnnnnnn
     6541 nnnnnnnnnn nnnnnnnnnn nnnnnnnnnn nnnnnnnnnn nnnnnnnnnn nnnnnnnnnn
     6601 nnnnnnnnnn nnnnnnnnnn nnnnnnnnnn nnnnnnnnnn nnnnnnnnnn nnnnnnnnnn
     6661 nnnnnnnnnn nnnnnnnnnn nnnnnnnnnn nnnnnnnnnn nnnnnnnnnn nnnnnnnnnn
     6721 nnnnnnnnnn nnnnnnnnnn nnnnnnnnnn nnnnnnnnnn nnnnnnnnnn nnnnnnnnnn
     6781 nnnnnnnnnn nnnnnnnnnn nnnnnnnnnn nnnnnnnnnn nnnnnnnnnn nnnnnnnnnn
     6841 nnnnnnnnnn nnnnnnnnnn nnnnnnnnnn nnnnnnnnnn nnnnnnnnnn nnnnnnnnnn
     6901 nnnnnnnnnn nnnnnnnnnn nnnnnnnnnn nnnnnnnnnn nnnnnnnnnn nnnnnnnnnn
     6961 nnnnnnnnnn nnnnnnnnnn nnnnnnnnnn nnnnnnnnnn nnnnnnnnnn nnnnnnnnnn
     7021 nnnnnnnnnn nnnnnnnnnn nnnnnnnnnn nnnnnnnnnn nnnnnnnnnn nnnnnnnnnn
     7081 nnnnnnnnnn nnnnnnnnnn nnnnnnnnnn nnnnnnnnnn nnnnnnnnnn nnnnnnnnnn
     7141 nnnnnnnnnn nnnnnnnnnn nnnnnnnnnn nnnnnnnnnn nnnnnnnnnn nnnnnnnnnn
     7201 nnnnnnnnnn nnnnnnnnnn nnnnnnnnnn nnnnnnnnnn nnnnnnnnnn nnnnnnnnnn
     7261 nnnnnnnnnn nnnnnnnnnn nnnnnnnnnn nnnnnnnnnn nnnnnnnnnn nnnnnnnnnn
     7321 nnnnnnnnnn nnnnnnnnnn nnnnnnnnnn nnnnnnnnnn nnnnnnnnnn nnnnnnnnnn
     7381 nnnnnnnnnn nnnnnnnnnn nnnnnnnnnn nnnnnnnnnn nnnnnnnnnn nnnnnnnnnn
     7441 nnnnnnnnnn nnnnnnnnnn nnnnnnnnnn nnnnnnnnnn nnnnnnnnnn nnnnnnnnnn
     7501 nnnnnnnnnn nnnnnnnnnn nnnnnnnnnn nnnnnnnnnn nnnnnnnnnn nnnnnnnnnn
     7561 nnnnnnnnnn nnnnnnnnnn nnnnnnnnnn nnnnnnnnnn nnnnnnnnnn nnnnnnnnnn
     7621 nnnnnnnnnn nnnnnnnnnn nnnnnnnnnn nnnnnnnnnn nnnnnnnnnn nnnnnnnnnn
     7681 nnnnnnnnnn nnnnnnnnnn nnnnnnnnnn nnnnnnnnnn nnnnnnnnnn nnnnnnnnnn
     7741 nnnnnnnnnn nnnnnnnnnn nnnnnnnnnn nnnnnnnnnn nnnnnnnnnn nnnnnnnnnn
     7801 nnnnnnnnnn nnnnnnnnnn nnnnnnnnnn nnnnnnnnnn nnnnnnnnnn nnnnnnnnnn
     7861 nnnnnnnnnn nnnnnnnnnn nnnnnnnnnn nnnnnnnnnn nnnnnnnnnn nnnnnnnnnn
     7921 nnnnnnnnnn nnnnnnnnnn nnnnnnnnnn nnnnnnnnnn nnnnnnnnnn nnnnnnnnnn
     7981 nnnnnnnnnn nnnnnnnnnn nnnnnnnnnn nnnnnnnnnn nnnnnnnnnn nnnnnnnnnn
     8041 nnnnnnnnnn nnnnnnnnnn nnnnnnnnnn nnnnnnnnnn nnnnnnnnnn nnnnnnnnnn
     8101 nnnnnnnnnn nnnnnnnnnn nnnnnnnnnn nnnnnnnnnn nnnnnnnnnn nnnnnnnnnn
     8161 nnnnnnnnnn nnnnnnnnnn nnnnnnnnnn nnnnnnnnnn nnnnnnnnnn nnnnnnnnnn
     8221 nnnnnnnnnn nnnnnnnnnn nnnnnnnnnn nnnnnnnnnn nnnnnnnnnn nnnnnnnnnn
     8281 nnnnnnnnnn nnnnnnnnnn nnnnnnnnnn nnnnnnnnnn nnnnnnnnnn nnnnnnnnnn
     8341 nnnnnnnnnn nnnnnnnnnn nnnnnnnnnn nnnnnnnnnn nnnnnnnnnn nnnnnnnnnn
     8401 nnnnnnnnnn nnnnnnnnnn nnnnnnnnnn nnnnnnnnnn nnnnnnnnnn nnntaagcgg
     8461 ccgcacgcgt
//
