>Addgene plasmid #161917 | pICE-EGFP-FLAG-PSMD2 | addgene full sequence | sequence record 318837 | Addgene NGS Result
CTGTGCCTTCTAGTTGCCAGCCATCTGTTGTTTGCCCCTCCCCCGTGCCTTCCTTGACCCTGGAAGGTGC
CACTCCCACTGTCCTTTCCTAATAAAATGAGGAAATTGCATCGCATTGTCTGAGTAGGTGTCATTCTATT
CTGGGGGGTGGGGTGGGGCAGGACAGCAAGGGGGAGGATTGGGAAGACAATAGCAGGCATGCTGGGGATG
CGGTGGGCTCTATGGCTTCTGAGGCGGAAAGAACCAGCTGGGGCTCTAGGGGGTATCCCC
[124 nt withheld, positions 271-394]
C
[91 nt withheld, positions 396-486]
A
[49 nt withheld, positions 488-536]
CCTTTGACGTTGGAGTCCACGTTCTTT
[37 nt withheld, positions 564-600]
ACCCTATCTCGGTCTATTCTTTTGATTTATAAGGGATTTTGCCGATTTCGGCCTATTGGTTAAAAAATGA
GCTGATTTAACAAAAATTTAACGCGAATTAATTCTGTGGAATGTGTGTCAGTTAGGGTGTGGAAAGTCCC
CAGGCTCCCCAGCAGGCAGAAGTATGCAAAGCATGCATCTCAATTAGTCAGCAACCAGGTGTGGAAAGTC
CCCAGGCTCCCCAGCAGGCAGAAGTATGCAAAGCATGCATCTCAATTAGTCAGCAACCATAGTCCCGCCC
CTAACTCCGCCCATCCCGCCCCTAACTCCGCCCAGTTCCGCCCATTCTCCGCCCCATGGCTGACTAATTT
TTTTTATTTATGCAGAGGCCGAGGCCGCCTCTGCCTCTGAGCTATTCCAGAAGTAGTGAGGAGGCTTTTT
TGGAGGCCTAGGCTTTTGCAAAAAGCTCCCGGGAGCTTGTATATCCATTTTCGGATCTGATCAGCACGTG
ACCATGACCGAGTACAAGCCCACGGTGCGCCTCGCCACCCGCGACGACGTCCCCAGGGCCGTACGCACCC
TCGCCGCCGCGTTCGCCGACTACCCCGCCACGCGCCACACCGTCGATCCGGACCGCCACATCGAGCGGGT
CACCGAGCTGCAAGAACTCTTCCTCACGCGCGTCGGGCTCGACATCGGCAAGGTGTGGGTCGCGGACGAC
GGCGCCGCGGTGGCGGTCTGGACCACGCCGGAGAGCGTCGAAGCGGGGGCGGTGTTCGCCGAGATCGGCC
CGCGCATGGCCGAGTTGAGCGGTTCCCGGCTGGCCGCGCAGCAACAGATGGAAGGCCTCCTGGCGCCGCA
CCGGCCCAAGGAGCCCGCGTGGTTCCTGGCCACCGTCGGCGTCTCGCCCGACCACCAGGGCAAGGGTCTG
GGCAGCGCCGTCGTGCTCCCCGGAGTGGAGGCGGCCGAGCGCGCCGGGGTGCCCGCCTTCCTGGAGACCT
CCGCGCCCCGCAACCTCCCCTTCTACGAGCGGCTCGGCTTCACCGTCACCGCCGACGTCGAGGTGCCCGA
AGGACCGCGCACCTGGTGCATGACCCGCAAGCCCGGTGCCTGACACGTGCTACGAGATTTCGATTCCACC
GCCGCCTTCTATGAAAGGTTGGGCTTCGGAATCGTTTTCCGGGACGCCGGCTGGATGATCCTCCAGCGCG
GGGATCTCATGCTGGAGTTCTTCGCCCACCCCAACTTGTTTATTGCAGCTTATAATGGTTACAAATAAAG
CAATAGCATCACAAATTTCACAAATAAAGCATTTTTTTCACTGCATTCTAGTTGTGGTTTGTCCAAACTC
ATCAATGTATCTTATCATGTCTGGCTAGCCGTCGACCTCTAGCTAGAGCTTGGCGTAATCATGGTCATAG
CTGTTTCCTGTGTGAAATTGTTATCCGCTCACAATTCCACACAACATACGAGCCGGAAGCATAAAGTGTA
AAGCCTGGGGTGCCTAATGAGTGAGCTAACTCACATTAATTGCGTTGCGCTCACTGCCCGCTTTCCAGTC
GGGAAACCTGTCGTGCCAGCTGCATTAATGAATCGGCCAACGCGCGGGGAGAGGCGGTTTGCGTATTGGG
CGCTCTTCCGCTTCCTCGCTCACTGACTCGCTGCGCTCGGTCGTTCGGCTGCGGCGAGCGGTATCAGCTC
ACTCAAAGGCGGTAATACGGTTATCCACAGAATCAGGGGATAACGCAGGAAAGAACATGTGAGCAAAAGG
CCAGCAAAAGGCCAGGAACCGTAAAAAGGCCGCGTTGCTGGCGTTTTTCCATAGGCTCCGCCCCCCTGAC
GAGCATCACAAAAATCGACGCTCAAGTCAGAGGTGGCGAAACCCGACAGGACTATAAAGATACCAGGCGT
TTCCCCCTGGAAGCTCCCTCGTGCGCTCTCCTGTTCCGACCCTGCCGCTTACCGGATACCTGTCCGCCTT
TCTCCCTTCGGGAAGCGTGGCGCTTTCTCATAGCTCACGCTGTAGGTATCTCAGTTCGGTGTAGGTCGTT
CGCTCCAAGCTGGGCTGTGTGCACGAACCCCCCGTTCAGCCCGACCGCTGCGCCTTATCCGGTAACTATC
GTCTTGAGTCCAACCCGGTAAGACACGACTTATCGCCACTGGCAGCAGCCACTGGTAACAGGATTAGCAG
AGCGAGGTATGTAGGCGGTGCTACAGAGTTCTTGAAGTGGTGGCCTAACTACGGCTACACTAGAAGAACA
GTATTTGGTATCTGCGCTCTGCTGAAGCCAGTTACCTTCGGAAAAAGAGTTGGTAGCTCTTGATCCGGCA
AACAAACCACCGCTGGTAGCGGTGGTTTTTTTGTTTGCAAGCAGCAGATTACGCGCAGAAAAAAAGGATC
TCAAGAAGATCCTTTGATCTTTTCTACGGGGTCTGACGCTCAGTGGAACGAAAACTCACGTTAAGGGATT
TTGGTCATGAGATTATCAAAAAGGATCTTCACCTAGATCCTTTTAAATTAAAAATGAAGTTTTAAATCAA
TCTAAAGTATATATGAGTAAACTTGGTCTGACAGTTACCAATGCTTAATCAGTGAGGCACCTATCTCAGC
GATCTGTCTATTTCGTTCATCCATAGTTGCCTGACTCCCCGTCGTGTAGATAACTACGATACGGGAGGGC
TTACCATCTGGCCCCAGTGCTGCAATGATACCGCGAGACCCACGCTCACCGGCTCCAGATTTATCAGCAA
TAAACCAGCCAGCCGGAAGGGCCGAGCGCAGAAGTGGTCCTGCAACTTTATCCGCCTCCATCCAGTCTAT
TAATTGTTGCCGGGAAGCTAGAGTAAGTAGTTCGCCAGTTAATAGTTTGCGCAACGTTGTTGCCATTGCT
ACAGGCATCGTGGTGTCACGCTCGTCGTTTGGTATGGCTTCATTCAGCTCCGGTTCCCAACGATCAAGGC
GAGTTACATGATCCCCCATGTTGTGCAAAAAAGCGGTTAGCTCCTTCGGTCCTCCGATCGTTGTCAGAAG
TAAGTTGGCCGCAGTGTTATCACTCATGGTTATGGCAGCACTGCATAATTCTCTTACTGTCATGCCATCC
GTAAGATGCTTTTCTGTGACTGGTGAGTACTCAACCAAGTCATTCTGAGAATAGTGTATGCGGCGACCGA
GTTGCTCTTGCCCGGCGTCAATACGGGATAATACCGCGCCACATAGCAGAACTTTAAAAGTGCTCATCAT
TGGAAAACGTTCTTCGGGGCGAAAACTCTCAAGGATCTTACCGCTGTTGAGATCCAGTTCGATGTAACCC
ACTCGTGCACCCAACTGATCTTCAGCATCTTTTACTTTCACCAGCGTTTCTGGGTGAGCAAAAACAGGAA
GGCAAAATGCCGCAAAAAAGGGAATAAGGGCGACACGGAAATGTTGAATACTCATACTCTTCCTTTTTCA
ATATTATTGAAGCATTTATCAGGGTTATTGTCTCATGAGCGGATACATATTTGAATGTATTTAGAAAAAT
AAACAAATAGGGGTTCCGCGCACATTTCCCCGAAAAGTGCCACCTGACGTCGACGGATCGGGAGATCCTG
TACGGGCCAGATATCCGCGTTGACATTGATTATTGACTAGTTATTAATAGTAATCAATTACGGGGTCATT
AGTTCATAGCCCATATATGGAGTTCCGCGTTACATAACTTACGGTAAATGGCCCGCCTGGCTGACCGCCC
AACGACCCCCGCCCATTGACGTCAATAATGACGTATGTTCCCATAGTAACGCCAATAGGGACTTTCCATT
GACGTCAATGGGTGGAGTATTTACGGTAAACTGCCCACTTGGCAGTACATCAAGTGTATCATATGCCAAG
TACGCCCCCTATTGACGTCAATGACGGTAAATGGCCCGCCTGGCATTATGCCCAGTACATGACCTTATGG
GACTTTCCTACTTGGCAGTACATCTACGTATTAGTCATCGCTATTACCATGGTGATGCGGTTTTGGCAGT
ACATCAATGGGCGTGGATAGCGGTTTGACTCACGGGGATTTCCAAGTCTCCACCCCATTGACGTCAATGG
GAGTTTGTTTTGGCACCAAAATCAACGGGACTTTCCAAAATGTCGTAACAACTCCGCCCCATTGACGCAA
ATGGGCGGTAGGCGTGTACGGTGGGAGGTCTATATAAGCAGAGCTCTCCCTATCAGTGATAGAGATCTCC
CTATCAGTGATAGAGATCGTCGACGAGCTCGTTTAGTGAACCGTCAGATCGCCTGGAGACGCCATCCACG
CTGTTTTGACCTCCATAGAAGACACCGGGACCGATCCAGCCTCCGGCAAGCTTACCGGTCGCCACCATGG
TGAGCAAGGGCGAGGAGCTGTTCACCGGGGTGGTGCCCATCCTGGTCGAGCTGGACGGCGACGTAAACGG
CCACAAGTTCAGCGTGTCCGGCGAGGGCGAGGGCGATGCCACCTACGGCAAGCTGACCCTGAAGTTCATC
TGCACCACCGGCAAGCTGCCCGTGCCCTGGCCCACCCTCGTGACCACCCTGACCTACGGCGTGCAGTGCT
TCAGCCGCTACCCCGACCACATGAAGCAGCACGACTTCTTCAAGTCCGCCATGCCCGAAGGCTACGTCCA
GGAGCGCACCATCTTCTTCAAGGACGACGGCAACTACAAGACCCGCGCCGAGGTGAAGTTCGAGGGCGAC
ACCCTGGTGAACCGCATCGAGCTGAAGGGCATCGACTTCAAGGAGGACGGCAACATCCTGGGGCACAAGC
TGGAGTACAACTACAACAGCCACAACGTCTATATCATGGCCGACAAGCAGAAGAACGGCATCAAGGTGAA
CTTCAAGATCCGCCACAACATCGAGGACGGCAGCGTGCAGCTCGCCGACCACTACCAGCAGAACACCCCC
ATCGGCGACGGCCCCGTGCTGCTGCCCGACAACCACTACCTGAGCACCCAGTCCGCCCTGAGCAAAGACC
CCAACGAGAAGCGCGATCACATGGTCCTGCTGGAGTTCGTGACCGCCGCCGGGATCACTCTCGGCATGGA
CGAGCTGTACAAGTCCGGACTCAGATCTGATTACAAGGATGACGACGATAAGCTCGAG
[2724 nt withheld, positions 5699-8422]
TAAGCGGCCGCACGCGTCTGCAGTCTAGATAAACCCGCTGATCAGCCTCGA
Features (pLannotate 1.2.2; 22 found; start..end, strand, type, name):
      1..225     +  polyA_signal   bGH poly(A) signal: bovine growth hormone polyadenylation signal
    229..250     +  promoter       SV40 promoter (fragment): SV40 enhancer and early promoter
    271..699     +  rep_origin     f1 ori (sequence partly withheld): f1 bacteriophage origin of replication; arrow indicates direction of (+) strand synthesis
    713..1042    +  promoter       SV40 promoter: SV40 enhancer and early promoter
   1094..1693    +  CDS            PuroR: puromycin N-acetyltransferase; pac from Streptomyces alboniger; confers resistance to puromycin
   1703..1828    +  CDS            ble (fragment): BLE_KLEPN - Experimental evidence at protein level: Swiss-Prot protein existence level 1. Binding protein with a strong affinity to the bleomycin family of antibiotics. Binds to CL990; an antimitotic-antibiotic compound. From Klebsiella pneumoniae.
   1823..1944    +  polyA_signal   SV40 poly(A) signal: SV40 polyadenylation signal
   2018..2034    -  protein_bind   lac operator: The lac repressor binds to the lac operator to inhibit transcription in E. coli. This inhibition can be relieved by adding lactose or isopropyl-β-D-thiogalactopyranoside (IPTG). lac repressor encoded by lacI
   2042..2072    -  promoter       lac promoter: promoter for the E. coli lac operon
   2087..2108    -  protein_bind   CAP binding site: CAP binding activates transcription in the presence of cAMP. E. coli catabolite activator protein
   2121..2213    -  CDS            lacI (fragment): lac repressor; lacI; The lac repressor binds to the lac operator to inhibit transcription in E. coli. This inhibition can be relieved by adding lactose or isopropyl-β-D-thiogalactopyranoside (IPTG).
   2396..2984    -  rep_origin     ori: high-copy-number ColE1/pMB1/pBR322/pUC origin of replication
   3155..4015    -  CDS            AmpR: β-lactamase; bla; confers resistance to ampicillin, carbenicillin, and related antibiotics
   4016..4120    -  promoter       AmpR promoter: bla
   4192..4571    +  enhancer       CMV enhancer: human cytomegalovirus immediate early enhancer
   4572..4775    +  promoter       CMV promoter: human cytomegalovirus (CMV) immediate early promoter
   4777..4796    +  promoter       PLtetO-1 promoter (fragment): modified phage lambda PL promoter with tet operator sites (Lutz and Bujard, 1997)
   4798..4817    +  promoter       PLtetO-1 promoter (fragment): modified phage lambda PL promoter with tet operator sites (Lutz and Bujard, 1997)
   4825..4858    +  promoter       TRE3GV promoter (fragment): 3rd-generation Tet-responsive promoter that can be activated by binding of Tet-On® 3G, optimized for retroviral and lentiviral vectors
   4937..5653    +  CDS            EGFP: EGFP is a basic (constitutively fluorescent) green fluorescent protein published in 1996, derived from Aequorea victoria. It is reported to be a rapidly-maturing weak dimer with moderate acid sensitivity.
   5669..5697    +  CDS            3xFLAG (fragment): three tandem FLAG® epitope tags
   5699..8422    +  CDS            PSMD2 (sequence withheld): PSMD2_HUMAN - Also known as TRAP2. Experimental evidence at protein level: Swiss-Prot protein existence level 1. Binds to the intracellular domain of tumor necrosis factor type 1 receptor. The binding domain of TRAP1 and TRAP2 resides outside the death domain of TNFR1. From Homo sapiens (Human).
