[The description below was written by a language model from this plasmid's Addgene catalogue record, the feature table of its GenBank file and pLannotate feature annotations shown in this document.]
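Description:
pICE-EGFP-FLAG-PSMD2 is a mammalian expression plasmid of about 8.5 kb that produces human PSMD2 (26S proteasome non-ATPase regulatory subunit 2, also known as RPN1/S2/TRAP2) fused at its N-terminus to EGFP followed by a FLAG epitope. It was built from the pICE-EGFP-FLAG backbone by replacing the original Ku70 insert with the roughly 2.7 kb PSMD2 coding sequence between XhoI and NotI sites, both of which are retained. In bacteria it is maintained at high copy through a pUC-type origin and selected with ampicillin via the bla gene. An f1 origin is also present, along with small lac promoter/operator and lacI remnants and a leftover fragment of a bleomycin-resistance gene downstream of the puromycin marker.

Expression of the fusion is driven by a CMV enhancer/promoter carrying tandem tet operator sites immediately downstream ("CMVTET" in the depositor's annotation), and the transcript is terminated by the bovine growth hormone polyadenylation signal. In ordinary mammalian cells this promoter is expected to be constitutively active. In T-REx cells, which express the Tet repressor, the repressor occupies the operators and silences transcription until tetracycline or doxycycline is added, giving inducible expression. A separate cassette, with the SV40 early promoter driving puromycin N-acetyltransferase and ending in an SV40 poly(A) signal, allows puromycin selection of transfected cells and derivation of stable lines.

The EGFP moiety permits live or fixed-cell visualisation of the proteasome subunit, and the FLAG tag supports immunodetection or affinity purification. The depositor's map and the repository's sequencing-derived annotation agree on this architecture, differing only by a few nucleotides in total length and in coordinate origin.
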