Addgene plasmid #161917: pICE-EGFP-FLAG-PSMD2
Purpose: Expresses human PSMD2 with a N-terminal GFP-FLAG tag. Confers Puromycin resistance. Inducible in T-REx cells.
Depositing lab: Sébastien Britton. Depositing organization: CNRS UMR 5089, Institute of Pharmacology and Structural Biology (IPBS). Publication: SDR enzymes oxidize specific lipidic alkynylcarbinols into cytotoxic protein-reactive species. Demange P, Joly E, Marcoux J, Zanon PRA, Listunov D, Rulliere P, Barthes C, Noirot C, Izquierdo JB, Rozie A, Pradines K, Hee R, de Brito MV, Marcellin M, Serre RF, Bouchez O, Burlet-Schiltz O, Oliveira MCF, Ballereau S, Bernardes-Genisson V, Maraval V, Calsou P, Hacker SM, Genisson Y, Chauvin R, Britton S. Elife. 2022 May 10;11. pii: 73913. doi: 10.7554/eLife.73913. PubMed 35535493.
Backbone
  Vector backbone: pICE-EGFP-FLAG+(Ku70siR-WT)
  Backbone manufacturer: Addgene #46961
  Backbone size w/o insert (bp): 5743
  Total vector size (bp): 8470
  Modifications to backbone: Replaced Ku70 by PSMD2
  Vector type: Mammalian Expression
  Selectable markers: Puromycin
Growth in bacteria
  Bacterial resistance: Ampicillin, 100 μg/mL
  Growth temperature: 37°C
  Growth strain: DH5alpha
  Copy number: High Copy
Gene/Insert
  Gene/Insert name: 26S proteasome non-ATPase regulatory subunit 2
  Species: H. sapiens (human)
  Insert size (bp): 2727
  Entrez Gene: PSMD2 (a.k.a. P97, RPN1, S2, TRAP2)
  Promoter: CMV
  Tag / fusion protein: GFP-FLAG (N terminal on insert)
  Cloning method: Restriction Enzyme; 5′ cloning site XhoI (not destroyed); 3′ cloning site NotI (not destroyed)
  Sequencing primers: 5′ SEQ-GFPC-F (CATGGTCCTGCTGGAGTTCGTG); 3′ SEQ-BGH-R (TAGAAGGCACAGTCGAGG)
Terms and licenses: Academic/Nonprofit Terms; Industry Terms: Not Available to Industry
How to cite: pICE-EGFP-FLAG-PSMD2 was a gift from Sébastien Britton (Addgene plasmid # 161917 ; http://n2t.net/addgene:161917 ; RRID:Addgene_161917)
